>Addgene plasmid #235737 | pJB180 | addgene full sequence | sequence record 472634 | Addgene NGS Result
CGACGGATCGGGAGATCTCCCGATCCCCTATGGTGCACTCTCAGTACAATCTGCTCTGATGCCGCATAGT
TAAGCCAGTATCTGCTCCCTGCTTGTGTGTTGGAGGTCGCTGAGTAGTGCGCGAGCAAAATTTAAGCTAC
AACAAGGCAAGGCTTGACCGACAATTGCATGAAGAATCTGCTTAGGGTTAGGCGTTTTGCGCTGCTTCGC
GATGTACGGGCCAGATATACGCGTTGACATTGATTATTGACTAGTTATTAATAGTAATCAATTACGGGGT
CATTAGTTCATAGCCCATATATGGAGTTCCGCGTTACATAACTTACGGTAAATGGCCCGCCTGGCTGACC
GCCCAACGACCCCCGCCCATTGACGTCAATAATGACGTATGTTCCCATAGTAACGCCAATAGGGACTTTC
CATTGACGTCAATGGGTGGAGTATTTACGGTAAACTGCCCACTTGGCAGTACATCAAGTGTATCATATGC
CAAGTACGCCCCCTATTGACGTCAATGACGGTAAATGGCCCGCCTGGCATTATGCCCAGTACATGACCTT
ATGGGACTTTCCTACTTGGCAGTACATCTACGTATTAGTCATCGCTATTACCATGGTGATGCGGTTTTGG
CAGTACATCAATGGGCGTGGATAGCGGTTTGACTCACGGGGATTTCCAAGTCTCCACCCCATTGACGTCA
ATGGGAGTTTGTTTTGGCACCAAAATCAACGGGACTTTCCAAAATGTCGTAACAACTCCGCCCCATTGAC
GCAAATGGGCGGTAGGCGTGTACGGTGGGAGGTCTATATAAGCAGAGCTCTCTGGCTAACTAGAGAACCC
ACTGCTTACTGGCTTATCGAAATTAATACGACTCACTATAGGGAGACCCAAGCTGGCTAGCGCCACCATG
GTGAGCAAGGGCGAGGAGGATAACATGGCCATCATCAAGGAGTTCATGCGCTTCAAGGTGCACATGGAGG
GCTCCGTGAACGGCCACGAGTTCGAGATCGAGGGCGAGGGCGAGGGCCGCCCCTACGAGGGCACCCAGAC
CGCCAAGCTGAAGGTGACCAAGGGTGGCCCCCTGCCCTTCGCCTGGGACATCCTGTCCCCTCAGTTCATG
TACGGCTCCAAGGCCTACGTGAAGCACCCCGCCGACATCCCCGACTACTTGAAGCTGTCCTTCCCCGAGG
GCTTCAATTGGGAGCGCGTGATGAACTTCGAGGACGGCGGCGTGGTGACCGTGACCCAGGACTCCTCCCT
GCAGGACGGCGAGTTCATCTACAAGGTGAAGCTGCGCGGCACCAACTTCCCCTCCGACGGCCCCGTAATG
CAGTGTCGTACCATGGGCTGGGAGGCCTCCACTGAGCGGATGTACCCCGAGGACGGCGCCCTGAAGGGCG
AGATCAAGCAGAGGCTGAAGCTGAAGGACGGCGGCCACTACGACGCTGAGGTCAAGACCACCTACAAGGC
CAAGAAGCCCGTGCAGCTGCCCGGCGCCTACAACGTCGACATCAAGTTGGACATCCTTTCCCACAACGAG
GACTACACCATCGTGGAACAGTACGAACGCGCCGAGGGCCGCCACTCCACCGGCGGCATGGACGAGCTGT
ACAAGGGTGCGGGAGCAGGATCCATGTCCAGCATGAATCCCGAATATGATTATTTATTCAAGTTACTTCT
GATTGGCGACTCAGGGGTTGGAAAGTCTTGCCTTCTTCTTAGGTTTGCAGATGATACATATACAGAAAGC
TACATCAGCACAATTGGTGTGGATTTCAAAATAAGAACTATAGAGTTAGACGGGAAAACAATCAAGCTTC
AAATATGGGACACAGCAGGCCTGGAAAGATTTCGAACAATCACCTCCAGTTATTACAGAGGAGCCCATGG
CATCATAGTTGTGTATGATGTGACAGATCAGGAGTCCTTCAATAATGTTAAACAGTGGCTGCAGGAAATA
GATCGTTATGCCAGTGAAAATGTCAACAAATTGTTGGTAGGGAACAAATGTGATCTGACCACAAAGAAAG
TAGTAGACTACACAACAGCGAAGGAATTTGCTGATTCCCTTGGAATTCCGTTTTTGGAAACCAGTGCTAA
GAATGCAACGAATGTAGAACAGTCTTTCATGACGATGGCAGCTGAGATTAAAAAGCGAATGGGTCCCGGA
GCAACAGCTGGTGGTGCTGAGAAGTCCAATGTTAAAATTCAGAGCACTCCAGTCAAGCAGTCAGGTGGAG
GTTGCTGCTAAGCGGCCGCTCGAGTCTAGAGGGCCCGTTTAAACCCGCTGATCAGCCTCGACTGTGCCTT
CTAGTTGCCAGCCATCTGTTGTTTGCCCCTCCCCCGTGCCTTCCTTGACCCTGGAAGGTGCCACTCCCAC
TGTCCTTTCCTAATAAAATGAGGAAATTGCATCGCATTGTCTGAGTAGGTGTCATTCTATTCTGGGGGGT
GGGGTGGGGCAGGACAGCAAGGGGGAGGATTGGGAAGACAATAGCAGGCATGCTGGGGATGCGGTGGGCT
CTATGGCTTCTGAGGCGGAAAGAACCAGCTGGGGCTCTAGGGGGTATCCCC
[124 nt withheld, positions 2572-2695]
C
[91 nt withheld, positions 2697-2787]
A
[49 nt withheld, positions 2789-2837]
CCTTTGACGTTGGAGTCCACGTTCTTT
[37 nt withheld, positions 2865-2901]
ACCCTATCTCGGTCTATTCTTTTGATTTATAAGGGATTTTGCCGATTTCGGCCTATTGGTTAAAAAATGA
GCTGATTTAACAAAAATTTAACGCGAATTAATTCTGTGGAATGTGTGTCAGTTAGGGTGTGGAAAGTCCC
CAGGCTCCCCAGCAGGCAGAAGTATGCAAAGCATGCATCTCAATTAGTCAGCAACCAGGTGTGGAAAGTC
CCCAGGCTCCCCAGCAGGCAGAAGTATGCAAAGCATGCATCTCAATTAGTCAGCAACCATAGTCCCGCCC
CTAACTCCGCCCATCCCGCCCCTAACTCCGCCCAGTTCCGCCCATTCTCCGCCCCATGGCTGACTAATTT
TTTTTATTTATGCAGAGGCCGAGGCCGCCTCTGCCTCTGAGCTATTCCAGAAGTAGTGAGGAGGCTTTTT
TGGAGGCCTAGGCTTTTGCAAAAAGCTCCCGGGAGCTTGTATATCCATTTTCGGATCTGATCAAGAGACA
GGATGAGGATCGTTTCGCATGATTGAACAAGATGGATTGCACGCAGGTTCTCCGGCCGCTTGGGTGGAGA
GGCTATTCGGCTATGACTGGGCACAACAGACAATCGGCTGCTCTGATGCCGCCGTGTTCCGGCTGTCAGC
GCAGGGGCGCCCGGTTCTTTTTGTCAAGACCGACCTGTCCGGTGCCCTGAATGAACTGCAGGACGAGGCA
GCGCGGCTATCGTGGCTGGCCACGACGGGCGTTCCTTGCGCAGCTGTGCTCGACGTTGTCACTGAAGCGG
GAAGGGACTGGCTGCTATTGGGCGAAGTGCCGGGGCAGGATCTCCTGTCATCTCACCTTGCTCCTGCCGA
GAAAGTATCCATCATGGCTGATGCAATGCGGCGGCTGCATACGCTTGATCCGGCTACCTGCCCATTCGAC
CACCAAGCGAAACATCGCATCGAGCGAGCACGTACTCGGATGGAAGCCGGTCTTGTCGATCAGGATGATC
TGGACGAAGAGCATCAGGGGCTCGCGCCAGCCGAACTGTTCGCCAGGCTCAAGGCGCGCATGCCCGACGG
CGAGGATCTCGTCGTGACCCATGGCGATGCCTGCTTGCCGAATATCATGGTGGAAAATGGCCGCTTTTCT
GGATTCATCGACTGTGGCCGGCTGGGTGTGGCGGACCGCTATCAGGACATAGCGTTGGCTACCCGTGATA
TTGCTGAAGAGCTTGGCGGCGAATGGGCTGACCGCTTCCTCGTGCTTTACGGTATCGCCGCTCCCGATTC
GCAGCGCATCGCCTTCTATCGCCTTCTTGACGAGTTCTTCTGAGCGGGACTCTGGGGTTCGAAATGACCG
ACCAAGCGACGCCCAACCTGCCATCACGAGATTTCGATTCCACCGCCGCCTTCTATGAAAGGTTGGGCTT
CGGAATCGTTTTCCGGGACGCCGGCTGGATGATCCTCCAGCGCGGGGATCTCATGCTGGAGTTCTTCGCC
CACCCCAACTTGTTTATTGCAGCTTATAATGGTTACAAATAAAGCAATAGCATCACAAATTTCACAAATA
AAGCATTTTTTTCACTGCATTCTAGTTGTGGTTTGTCCAAACTCATCAATGTATCTTATCATGTCTGTAT
ACCGTCGACCTCTAGCTAGAGCTTGGCGTAATCATGGTCATAGCTGTTTCCTGTGTGAAATTGTTATCCG
CTCACAATTCCACACAACATACGAGCCGGAAGCATAAAGTGTAAAGCCTGGGGTGCCTAATGAGTGAGCT
AACTCACATTAATTGCGTTGCGCTCACTGCCCGCTTTCCAGTCGGGAAACCTGTCGTGCCAGCTGCATTA
ATGAATCGGCCAACGCGCGGGGAGAGGCGGTTTGCGTATTGGGCGCTCTTCCGCTTCCTCGCTCACTGAC
TCGCTGCGCTCGGTCGTTCGGCTGCGGCGAGCGGTATCAGCTCACTCAAAGGCGGTAATACGGTTATCCA
CAGAATCAGGGGATAACGCAGGAAAGAACATGTGAGCAAAAGGCCAGCAAAAGGCCAGGAACCGTAAAAA
GGCCGCGTTGCTGGCGTTTTTCCATAGGCTCCGCCCCCCTGACGAGCATCACAAAAATCGACGCTCAAGT
CAGAGGTGGCGAAACCCGACAGGACTATAAAGATACCAGGCGTTTCCCCCTGGAAGCTCCCTCGTGCGCT
CTCCTGTTCCGACCCTGCCGCTTACCGGATACCTGTCCGCCTTTCTCCCTTCGGGAAGCGTGGCGCTTTC
TCATAGCTCACGCTGTAGGTATCTCAGTTCGGTGTAGGTCGTTCGCTCCAAGCTGGGCTGTGTGCACGAA
CCCCCCGTTCAGCCCGACCGCTGCGCCTTATCCGGTAACTATCGTCTTGAGTCCAACCCGGTAAGACACG
ACTTATCGCCACTGGCAGCAGCCACTGGTAACAGGATTAGCAGAGCGAGGTATGTAGGCGGTGCTACAGA
GTTCTTGAAGTGGTGGCCTAACTACGGCTACACTAGAAGAACAGTATTTGGTATCTGCGCTCTGCTGAAG
CCAGTTACCTTCGGAAAAAGAGTTGGTAGCTCTTGATCCGGCAAACAAACCACCGCTGGTAGCGGTGGTT
TTTTTGTTTGCAAGCAGCAGATTACGCGCAGAAAAAAAGGATCTCAAGAAGATCCTTTGATCTTTTCTAC
GGGGTCTGACGCTCAGTGGAACGAAAACTCACGTTAAGGGATTTTGGTCATGAGATTATCAAAAAGGATC
TTCACCTAGATCCTTTTAAATTAAAAATGAAGTTTTAAATCAATCTAAAGTATATATGAGTAAACTTGGT
CTGACAGTTACCAATGCTTAATCAGTGAGGCACCTATCTCAGCGATCTGTCTATTTCGTTCATCCATAGT
TGCCTGACTCCCCGTCGTGTAGATAACTACGATACGGGAGGGCTTACCATCTGGCCCCAGTGCTGCAATG
ATACCGCGAGACCCACGCTCACCGGCTCCAGATTTATCAGCAATAAACCAGCCAGCCGGAAGGGCCGAGC
GCAGAAGTGGTCCTGCAACTTTATCCGCCTCCATCCAGTCTATTAATTGTTGCCGGGAAGCTAGAGTAAG
TAGTTCGCCAGTTAATAGTTTGCGCAACGTTGTTGCCATTGCTACAGGCATCGTGGTGTCACGCTCGTCG
TTTGGTATGGCTTCATTCAGCTCCGGTTCCCAACGATCAAGGCGAGTTACATGATCCCCCATGTTGTGCA
AAAAAGCGGTTAGCTCCTTCGGTCCTCCGATCGTTGTCAGAAGTAAGTTGGCCGCAGTGTTATCACTCAT
GGTTATGGCAGCACTGCATAATTCTCTTACTGTCATGCCATCCGTAAGATGCTTTTCTGTGACTGGTGAG
TACTCAACCAAGTCATTCTGAGAATAGTGTATGCGGCGACCGAGTTGCTCTTGCCCGGCGTCAATACGGG
ATAATACCGCGCCACATAGCAGAACTTTAAAAGTGCTCATCATTGGAAAACGTTCTTCGGGGCGAAAACT
CTCAAGGATCTTACCGCTGTTGAGATCCAGTTCGATGTAACCCACTCGTGCACCCAACTGATCTTCAGCA
TCTTTTACTTTCACCAGCGTTTCTGGGTGAGCAAAAACAGGAAGGCAAAATGCCGCAAAAAAGGGAATAA
GGGCGACACGGAAATGTTGAATACTCATACTCTTCCTTTTTCAATATTATTGAAGCATTTATCAGGGTTA
TTGTCTCATGAGCGGATACATATTTGAATGTATTTAGAAAAATAAACAAATAGGGGTTCCGCGCACATTT
CCCCGAAAAGTGCCACCTGACGT
Features (pLannotate 1.2.2; 21 found; start..end, strand, type, name):
     29..81      -  misc_feature   bom (fragment): basis of mobility region from pBR322
    236..615     +  enhancer       CMV enhancer: human cytomegalovirus immediate early enhancer
    616..819     +  promoter       CMV promoter: human cytomegalovirus (CMV) immediate early promoter
    815..848     +  LTR            5' LTR (truncated) (fragment): truncated 5' long terminal repeat (LTR) from HIV-1
    864..882     +  promoter       T7 promoter: promoter for bacteriophage T7 RNA polymerase
    908..1615    +  CDS            mCherry2: mCherry2 is a basic (constitutively fluorescent) red fluorescent protein published in 2017, derived from Discosoma sp.. It has very low acid sensitivity.
   1634..2248    +  CDS            RAB1A: RAB1A_CANLF - Also known as RAB1. Experimental evidence at protein level: Swiss-Prot protein existence level 1. The small GTPases Rab are key regulators of intracellular membrane trafficking, from the formation of transport vesicles to their fusion with membranes (PubMed:1429835). Rabs cycle between an inactive GDP-bound form and an active GTP-bound form that is able to recruit to membranes different sets of downstream effectors directly responsible for vesicle formation, movement, tethering and fusion (PubMed:1429835). RAB1A regulates vesicular protein transport from the endoplasmic reticulum
   2302..2526    +  polyA_signal   bGH poly(A) signal: bovine growth hormone polyadenylation signal
   2530..2551    +  promoter       SV40 promoter (fragment): SV40 enhancer and early promoter
   2572..3000    +  rep_origin     f1 ori (sequence partly withheld): f1 bacteriophage origin of replication; arrow indicates direction of (+) strand synthesis
   3014..3343    +  promoter       SV40 promoter: SV40 enhancer and early promoter
   3410..4201    +  CDS            neo: KKA2_KLEPN - Also known as kan, nptII. Experimental evidence at protein level: Swiss-Prot protein existence level 1. Resistance to kanamycin, neomycin, paromomycin, ribostamycin, butirosin and gentamicin B. From Klebsiella pneumoniae.
   4225..4383    +  CDS            ble (fragment): BLE_KLEPN - Experimental evidence at protein level: Swiss-Prot protein existence level 1. Binding protein with a strong affinity to the bleomycin family of antibiotics. Binds to CL990; an antimitotic-antibiotic compound. From Klebsiella pneumoniae.
   4378..4499    +  polyA_signal   SV40 poly(A) signal: SV40 polyadenylation signal
   4572..4588    -  protein_bind   lac operator: The lac repressor binds to the lac operator to inhibit transcription in E. coli. This inhibition can be relieved by adding lactose or isopropyl-β-D-thiogalactopyranoside (IPTG). lac repressor encoded by lacI
   4596..4626    -  promoter       lac promoter: promoter for the E. coli lac operon
   4641..4662    -  protein_bind   CAP binding site: CAP binding activates transcription in the presence of cAMP. E. coli catabolite activator protein
   4675..4767    -  CDS            lacI (fragment): lac repressor; lacI; The lac repressor binds to the lac operator to inhibit transcription in E. coli. This inhibition can be relieved by adding lactose or isopropyl-β-D-thiogalactopyranoside (IPTG).
   4950..5538    -  rep_origin     ori: high-copy-number ColE1/pMB1/pBR322/pUC origin of replication
   5709..6569    -  CDS            AmpR: β-lactamase; bla; confers resistance to ampicillin, carbenicillin, and related antibiotics
   6570..6674    -  promoter       AmpR promoter: bla
