[The description below was written by a language model from this plasmid's Addgene catalogue record and pLannotate feature annotations shown in this document.]
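Description:
pJB180 is a mammalian expression plasmid built on the pcDNA3.1 backbone that drives production of human RAB1A carrying the Q70L substitution, fused at its N terminus to the red fluorescent protein mCherry. It is maintained in E. coli through a high-copy ColE1/pUC-type origin and an ampicillin resistance gene (β-lactamase with its own promoter). An f1 origin is also present, along with remnants of lac regulatory sequence typical of this backbone family. For selection in mammalian cells, an SV40 enhancer/early promoter drives a neomycin phosphotransferase gene terminated by an SV40 polyadenylation signal, which allows G418 selection of stable transfectants.

The expression cassette consists of the human cytomegalovirus immediate early enhancer and promoter, followed by a T7 promoter, the fluorescent protein coding sequence, a short linker region, the RAB1A open reading frame, and the bovine growth hormone polyadenylation signal. The automated annotation labels the fluorophore as mCherry2 and matches the Rab sequence to a canine RAB1A entry. These are best-match database calls for highly conserved sequences, and the catalogue record states mCherry and human RAB1A. Small fragments called as an HIV-1 LTR, a bleomycin-binding protein and lacI are likely incidental matches in backbone sequence rather than functional elements.

RAB1A is a small GTPase that regulates vesicular transport from the endoplasmic reticulum, cycling between GDP- and GTP-bound states. Q70L lies at the catalytic glutamine commonly mutated in Rab proteins to impair GTP hydrolysis and favour the active form, although the record does not itself describe the mutation's effect. The construct allows the tagged GTPase to be visualised in mammalian cells, and it was deposited with a study of VPS34 kinase activation by Rab1 and Rab5 on membranes.
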