Addgene plasmid #235737: pJB180
Purpose: Expression of mCherry- human RAB1A Q70L in mammalian cells
Depositing lab: Roger Williams. Depositing organization: MRC Laboratory of Molecular Biology. Publication: Structural basis for VPS34 kinase activation by Rab1 and Rab5 on membranes. Tremel S, Ohashi Y, Morado DR, Bertram J, Perisic O, Brandt LTL, von Wrisberg MK, Chen ZA, Maslen SL, Kovtun O, Skehel M, Rappsilber J, Lang K, Munro S, Briggs JAG, Williams RL. Nat Commun. 2021 Mar 10;12(1):1564. doi: 10.1038/s41467-021-21695-2. PubMed 33692360.
Backbone
  Vector backbone: pcDNA3.1
  Vector type: Mammalian Expression
Growth in bacteria
  Bacterial resistance: Ampicillin, 100 μg/mL
  Growth temperature: 37°C
  Growth strain: DH5alpha
  Copy number: High Copy
Gene/Insert
  Gene/Insert name: RAB1A
  Species: H. sapiens (human)
  Mutation: Q70L
  Entrez Gene: RAB1A (a.k.a. RAB1, YPT1)
  Tag / fusion protein: mCherry (N terminal on insert)
  Cloning method: Unknown
Terms and licenses: Academic/Nonprofit Terms; Industry Terms: Not Available to Industry
How to cite: pJB180 was a gift from Roger Williams (Addgene plasmid # 235737 ; http://n2t.net/addgene:235737 ; RRID:Addgene_235737)
